>Addgene plasmid #18391 | T4 Lysozyme Core 7 | addgene partial sequence | sequence record 24177 | 3primeUP
GCTANGAAAAAGCCCGCTCATTAGGCGGGCTCAGATCTGCTCATGTTTGACAGCTTATCATCGATAAGCT
TCGGCAATAAATTCTTGATATGTTTTCATATGTTTCCTTTAAATATTTTAATTAGTAATTGTCTATTCAA
GTAATTGTGAATATACTATCACAATTCCAAGAGAAAGTAAACAGCTTTATAGATTTTTATACGCGTCCCA
AGTGCCAGTTCTAAACACTGTAATGATTCGTTTTGCGCGATTAGGTGTTTGATTATACCATCTAGATTTA
GCAAAGTTAACTGCTGCTTCATCCCAGCGTTTTTGTTGAAGGTAACGTATAGAGTTAGTAAATCCTGCCA
CACCGGTTTCTCCCATTTGGAAAACCATATTAATCAATGCAGCGCGACGAACCGCATCAAGAGAATCATA
CATCGGTTTTAATTTAGCATTTCTCAGAACTCCGCGAACAGCAGCATCAACATCCTGATTAAAGAGTTTT
TCAGCCTCATCTTTTGTAATTACACCATTAGTATTACGCCCAATAGCTTTATCTAATTCAGATTTAGCAG
CATTAAGTGATGGACTTTTTGTAAGCAAATGACCGATGCCAATAGTGTAATAGCCTTCTGTGTCTTTATA
GATTTTAAGTCTAAGACCTTCATCTATACGTAACATTTCAAATATATTCATAATACCTCCTAAGCATCGA
TGGATCCTGTTTCCTGTGTGAAATTGTTATCCGCTCACAATTCCACACATTATACGAGCCGATGATTAAT
TGTCAACAGGGGGATGGGGAGTAGCTGATCCTGTTCCNGTGTGAAA
