[The description below was written by a language model from this plasmid's Addgene catalogue record.]
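Description:
T4 Lysozyme Core 7 is a bacterial expression plasmid built on the pHS1403 backbone (about 5 kb without insert) that carries a multiply substituted variant of bacteriophage T4 lysozyme, the product of phage gene e. It is maintained in E. coli as a high-copy plasmid under ampicillin selection. The record does not include a feature table and does not name the promoter driving expression, the origin of replication, or any fusion tags, so those details cannot be stated from the available information.

The insert is roughly 600 bp and was placed between BamHI and HindIII sites, both of which remain intact. According to the depositor's comments, the BamHI site lies 27 bp from the start codon and the HindIII site 115 bp from the stop codon, so the fragment includes short flanking untranslated sequence on each side of the coding region. The "Core 7" variant combines seven substitutions (I78V, V87M, L118I, M120Y, L133F, V149I and T152V) in the WT* background. In the T4 lysozyme literature WT* generally denotes the cysteine-free pseudo-wild-type protein, although the record does not define the term. As the name suggests, and as the largely hydrophobic-to-hydrophobic nature of the changes is consistent with, the substitutions appear to repack the protein's interior. The record does not state an intended use, but a construct of this kind would typically serve for recombinant production of the mutant enzyme in bacteria to study how multiple simultaneous core substitutions affect protein folding, stability and structure.
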