Addgene plasmid #18391: T4 Lysozyme Core 7
Depositing lab: Brian Matthews. Depositing organization: University of Oregon.
Backbone
  Vector backbone: pHS1403
  Backbone size w/o insert (bp): 5000
  Vector type: Bacterial Expression
Growth in bacteria
  Bacterial resistance: Ampicillin, 100 μg/mL
  Growth temperature: 37°C
  Growth strain: DH5alpha
  Copy number: High Copy
Gene/Insert
  Gene/Insert name: T4 Lysozyme (alt name: Core 7)
  Species: Bacteriophage T4
  Insert size (bp): 600
  Mutation: I78V V87M L118I M120Y L133F V149I T152V WT*
  GenBank ID: NP_049736
  Entrez Gene: e (a.k.a. T4p123)
  Cloning method: Restriction Enzyme; 5′ cloning site BamHI (not destroyed); 3′ cloning site HindIII (not destroyed)
  Sequencing primers: 5′ na; 3′ GGCGTATCACGAGGCCC
Terms and licenses: Academic/Nonprofit Terms; Industry Terms: Not Available to Industry
Depositor comments: The BamHI site is 27 bp from the ATG and the HindIII site is 115 bp from the stop.
How to cite: T4 Lysozyme Core 7 was a gift from Brian Matthews (Addgene plasmid # 18391 ; http://n2t.net/addgene:18391 ; RRID:Addgene_18391)
